Addgene plasmid #108520: pAJM.719
Purpose: PTtg-YFP Reporter. Nar sensor for use in Marionette strain.
Depositing lab: Christopher Voigt. Depositing organization: Massachusetts Institute of Technology. Publication: Escherichia coli "Marionette" strains with 12 highly optimized small-molecule sensors. Meyer AJ, Segall-Shapiro TH, Glassey E, Zhang J, Voigt CA. Nat Chem Biol. 2018 Nov 26. pii: 10.1038/s41589-018-0168-3. doi: 10.1038/s41589-018-0168-3. PubMed 30478458.
Backbone
  Vector backbone: p15A-Kan
  Vector type: Bacterial Expression
Growth in bacteria
  Bacterial resistance: Kanamycin, 50 μg/mL
  Growth temperature: 37°C
  Growth strain: NEB Stable
  Copy number: Low Copy
Gene/Insert
  Gene/Insert name: PTtg-YFP
  Species: Synthetic
  Cloning method: Gibson Cloning
Terms and licenses: Academic/Nonprofit Terms; Industry Terms: Not Available to Industry
Depositor comments: Please visit https://www.biorxiv.org/content/early/2018/04/10/285866 for bioRxiv preprint.
How to cite: pAJM.719 was a gift from Christopher Voigt (Addgene plasmid # 108520 ; http://n2t.net/addgene:108520 ; RRID:Addgene_108520)
