[The description below was written by a language model from this plasmid's Addgene catalogue record and pLannotate feature annotations shown in this document.]
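Description:
pAJM.719 is a small (about 2.9 kb) bacterial reporter plasmid built on a p15A-Kan backbone for use in Escherichia coli. It replicates from the p15A origin, listed in the record as low copy and compatible with ColE1-type plasmids, and is selected with kanamycin through an aph(3')-Ia aminoglycoside phosphotransferase gene. The two automated annotations of the sequence agree on all features except the orientation of the KanR gene, which they report on opposite strands. Short matches to an RSF origin and to the pBR322 bom region are only fragments. They most likely reflect sequence similarity in the neighbourhood of the p15A origin rather than separate functional elements.

The synthetic insert, assembled by Gibson cloning, is PTtg-YFP: a yellow fluorescent protein coding sequence (annotated as EYFP) placed under the PTtg promoter. The promoter itself is not picked up by the feature annotation, and presumably lies in the unannotated stretch between the KanR gene and the start of the circular sequence. Immediately upstream of the reporter is a hammerhead ribozyme derived from the tobacco ringspot virus satellite RNA. Elements of this kind are commonly used as self-cleaving insulators that trim the 5' end of the transcript, so that translation of the reporter is less dependent on the promoter context.

The plasmid is described as the "Nar" sensor reporter for the Marionette strains, E. coli hosts engineered with twelve optimised small-molecule sensors. No regulator gene is annotated on the plasmid, consistent with the repressor being supplied by the host strain. YFP fluorescence then serves as the readout of PTtg activity in response to the inducer. The record does not spell out what "Nar" stands for.
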