Features (pLannotate 1.2.2; 7 found; start..end, strand, type, name):
      1..50      +  misc_RNA       sTRSV HHRz: hammerhead ribozyme from the tobacco ringspot virus satellite RNA (Khvorova et al., 2003)
    100..819     +  CDS            EYFP: enhanced YFP mammalian codon-optimized
    907..929     -  rep_origin     RSF ori (fragment): Plasmids containing the RSF 1030 origin of replication can be propagated in E. coli cells that contain additional plasmids with compatible origins.
    946..972     +  misc_feature   bom (fragment): basis of mobility region from pBR322
   1071..1126    -  rep_origin     RSF ori (fragment): Plasmids containing the RSF 1030 origin of replication can be propagated in E. coli cells that contain additional plasmids with compatible origins.
   1214..1759    -  rep_origin     p15A ori: Plasmids containing the medium-copy-number p15A origin of replication can be propagated in E. coli cells that contain a second plasmid with the ColE1 origin.
   1848..2663    -  CDS            KanR: aminoglycoside phosphotransferase; aph(3')-Ia; confers resistance to kanamycin in bacteria or G418 (Geneticin®) in eukaryotes
>Addgene plasmid #108520 | pAJM.719 | addgene full sequence | sequence record 453793 | Addgene NGS Result
CTGTCACCGGATGTGCTTTCCGGTCTGATGAGTCCGTGAGGACGAAACAGCCTCTACAAATAATTTTGTT
TAATACTAGAGAAAGAGGGGAAATACTAGATGGTGAGCAAGGGCGAGGAGCTGTTCACCGGGGTGGTGCC
CATCCTGGTCGAGCTGGACGGCGACGTAAACGGCCACAAGTTCAGCGTGTCCGGCGAGGGCGAGGGCGAT
GCCACCTACGGCAAGCTGACCCTGAAGTTCATCTGCACCACAGGCAAGCTGCCCGTGCCCTGGCCCACCC
TCGTGACCACCTTCGGCTACGGCCTGCAATGCTTCGCCCGCTACCCCGACCACATGAAGCTGCACGACTT
CTTCAAGTCCGCCATGCCCGAAGGCTACGTCCAGGAGCGCACCATCTTCTTCAAGGACGACGGCAACTAC
AAGACCCGCGCCGAGGTGAAGTTCGAGGGCGACACCCTGGTGAACCGCATCGAGCTGAAGGGCATCGACT
TCAAGGAGGACGGCAACATCCTGGGGCACAAGCTGGAGTACAACTACAACAGCCACAACGTCTATATCAT
GGCCGACAAGCAGAAGAACGGCATCAAGGTGAACTTCAAGATCCGCCACAACATCGAGGACGGCAGCGTG
CAGCTCGCCGACCACTACCAGCAGAACACCCCAATCGGCGACGGCCCCGTGCTGCTGCCCGACAACCACT
ACCTTAGCTACCAGTCCGCCCTGAGCAAAGACCCCAACGAGAAGCGCGATCACATGGTCCTGCTGGAGTT
CGTGACCGCCGCCGGGATCACTCTCGGCATGGACGAGCTGTACAAGTAACTCGGTACCAAATTCCAGAAA
AGAGGCCTCCCGAAAGGGGGGCCTTTTTTCGTTTTGGTCCAATGGCGGCGCGCCATCGAATGAGGTGCTT
CCTCGCTCACTGACTCGCTGCACGAGGCAGACCTCAGCGCTAGCGGAGTGTATACTGGCTTACTATGTTG
GCACTGATGAGGGTGTCAGTGAAGTGCTTCATGTGGCAGGAGAAAAAAGGCTGCACCGGTGCGTCAGCAG
AATATGTGATACAGGATATATTCCGCTTCCTCGCTCACTGACTCGCTACGCTCGGTCGTTCGACTGCGGC
GAGCGGAAATGGCTTACGAACGGGGCGGAGATTTCCTGGAAGATGCCAGGAAGATACTTAACAGGGAAGT
GAGAGGGCCGCGGCAAAGCCGTTTTTCCATAGGCTCCGCCCCCCTGACAAGCATCACGAAATCTGACGCT
CAAATCAGTGGTGGCGAAACCCGACAGGACTATAAAGATACCAGGCGTTTCCCCCTGGCGGCTCCCTCGT
GCGCTCTCCTGTTCCTGCCTTTCGGTTTACCGGTGTCATTCCGCTGTTATGGCCGCGTTTGTCTCATTCC
ACGCCTGACACTCAGTTCCGGGTAGGCAGTTCGCTCCAAGCTGGACTGTATGCACGAACCCCCCGTTCAG
TCCGACCGCTGCGCCTTATCCGGTAACTATCGTCTTGAGTCCAACCCGGAAAGACATGCAAAAGCACCAC
TGGCAGCAGCCACTGGTAATTGATTTAGAGGAGTTAGTCTTGAAGTCATGCGCCGGTTAAGGCTAAACTG
AAAGGACAAGTTTTGGTGACTGCGCTCCTCCAAGCCAGTTACCTCGGTTCAAAGAGTTGGTAGCTCAGAG
AACCTTCGAAAAACCGCCCTGCAAGGCGGTTTTTTCGTTTTCAGAGCAAGAGATTACGCGCAGACCAAAA
CGATCTCAAGAAGATCATCTTATTAAGGGGTCTGACGCTCAGTGGAACGAAAAATCAATCTAAAGTATAT
ATGAGTAAACTTGGTCTGACAGTTACCTTAGAAAAACTCATCGAGCATCAAATGAAACTGCAATTTATTC
ATATCAGGATTATCAATACCATATTTTTGAAAAAGCCGTTTCTGTAATGAAGGAGAAAACTCACCGAGGC
AGTTCCATAGGATGGCAAGATCCTGGTATCGGTCTGCGATTCCGACTCGTCCAACATCAATACAACCTAT
TAATTTCCCCTCGTCAAAAATAAGGTTATCAAGTGAGAAATCACCATGAGTGACGACTGAATCCGGTGAG
AATGGCAAAAGCTTATGCATTTCTTTCCAGACTTGTTCAACAGGCCAGCCATTACGCTCGTCATCAAAAT
CACTCGCATCAACCAAACCGTTATTCATTCGTGATTGCGCCTGAGCGAGACGAAATACGCGATCGCTGTT
AAAAGGACAATTACAAACAGGAATCGAATGCAACCGGCGCAGGAACACTGCCAGCGCATCAACAATATTT
TCACCTGAATCAGGATATTCTTCTAATACCTGGAATGCTGTTTTCCCGGGGATCGCAGTGGTGAGTAACC
ATGCATCATCAGGAGTACGGATAAAATGCTTGATGGTCGGAAGAGGCATAAATTCCGTCAGCCAGTTTAG
TCTGACCATCTCATCTGTAACATCATTGGCAACGCTACCTTTGCCATGTTTCAGAAACAACTCTGGCGCA
TCGGGCTTCCCATACAATCGATAGATTGTCGCACCTGATTGCCCGACATTATCGCGAGCCCATTTATACC
CATATAAATCAGCATCCATGTTGGAATTTAATCGCGGCCTGGAGCAAGACGTTTCCCGTTGAATATGGCT
CATAACACCCCTTGTATTACTGTTTATGTAAGCAGACAGTTTTATTGTTCATGATGATATATTTTTATCT
TGTGCAATGTACATCAGAGATTTTGAGACACAACCAATTATTGAAGGCCTCCCTAACGGGGGGCCTTTTT
TTGTTTCTGGTCTCCCGCTTAACGATCGTTGGCTGCACCCAGCAGTATTTACAAACAACCATGAATGTAA
GTATATTCCTTAGCAAAG
