Features (pLannotate 1.2.2; 7 found; start..end, strand, type, name):
      1..50      +  misc_RNA       sTRSV HHRz: hammerhead ribozyme from the tobacco ringspot virus satellite RNA (Khvorova et al., 2003)
    100..819     +  CDS            EYFP: enhanced YFP mammalian codon-optimized
    907..929     -  rep_origin     RSF ori (fragment): Plasmids containing the RSF 1030 origin of replication can be propagated in E. coli cells that contain additional plasmids with compatible origins.
    946..972     +  misc_feature   bom (fragment): basis of mobility region from pBR322
   1071..1126    -  rep_origin     RSF ori (fragment): Plasmids containing the RSF 1030 origin of replication can be propagated in E. coli cells that contain additional plasmids with compatible origins.
   1214..1759    -  rep_origin     p15A ori: Plasmids containing the medium-copy-number p15A origin of replication can be propagated in E. coli cells that contain a second plasmid with the ColE1 origin.
   1848..2663    +  CDS            KanR: aminoglycoside phosphotransferase; aph(3')-Ia; confers resistance to kanamycin in bacteria or G418 (Geneticin®) in eukaryotes
>Addgene plasmid #108520 | pAJM.719 Sequencing Result | analyzer sequence | sequence record 210314
CTGTCACCGGATGTGCTTTCCGGTCTGATGAGTCCGTGAGGACGAAACAGCCTCTACAAATAATTTTGTT
TAATACTAGAGAAAGAGGGGAAATACTAGATGGTGAGCAAGGGCGAGGAGCTGTTCACCGGGGTGGTGCC
CATCCTGGTCGAGCTGGACGGCGACGTAAACGGCCACAAGTTCAGCGTGTCCGGCGAGGGCGAGGGCGAT
GCCACCTACGGCAAGCTGACCCTGAAGTTCATCTGCACCACAGGCAAGCTGCCCGTGCCCTGGCCCACCC
TCGTGACCACCTTCGGCTACGGCCTGCAATGCTTCGCCCGCTACCCCGACCACATGAAGCTGCACGACTT
CTTCAAGTCCGCCATGCCCGAAGGCTACGTCCAGGAGCGCACCATCTTCTTCAAGGACGACGGCAACTAC
AAGACCCGCGCCGAGGTGAAGTTCGAGGGCGACACCCTGGTGAACCGCATCGAGCTGAAGGGCATCGACT
TCAAGGAGGACGGCAACATCCTGGGGCACAAGCTGGAGTACAACTACAACAGCCACAACGTCTATATCAT
GGCCGACAAGCAGAAGAACGGCATCAAGGTGAACTTCAAGATCCGCCACAACATCGAGGACGGCAGCGTG
CAGCTCGCCGACCACTACCAGCAGAACACCCCAATCGGCGACGGCCCCGTGCTGCTGCCCGACAACCACT
ACCTTAGCTACCAGTCCGCCCTGAGCAAAGACCCCAACGAGAAGCGCGATCACATGGTCCTGCTGGAGTT
CGTGACCGCCGCCGGGATCACTCTCGGCATGGACGAGCTGTACAAGTAACTCGGTACCAAATTCCAGAAA
AGAGGCCTCCCGAAAGGGGGGCCTTTTTTCGTTTTGGTCCAATGGCGGCGCGCCATCGAATGAGGTGCTT
CCTCGCTCACTGACTCGCTGCACGAGGCAGACCTCAGCGCTAGCGGAGTGTATACTGGCTTACTATGTTG
GCACTGATGAGGGTGTCAGTGAAGTGCTTCATGTGGCAGGAGAAAAAAGGCTGCACCGGTGCGTCAGCAG
AATATGTGATACAGGATATATTCCGCTTCCTCGCTCACTGACTCGCTACGCTCGGTCGTTCGACTGCGGC
GAGCGGAAATGGCTTACGAACGGGGCGGAGATTTCCTGGAAGATGCCAGGAAGATACTTAACAGGGAAGT
GAGAGGGCCGCGGCAAAGCCGTTTTTCCATAGGCTCCGCCCCCCTGACAAGCATCACGAAATCTGACGCT
CAAATCAGTGGTGGCGAAACCCGACAGGACTATAAAGATACCAGGCGTTTCCCCCTGGCGGCTCCCTCGT
GCGCTCTCCTGTTCCTGCCTTTCGGTTTACCGGTGTCATTCCGCTGTTATGGCCGCGTTTGTCTCATTCC
ACGCCTGACACTCAGTTCCGGGTAGGCAGTTCGCTCCAAGCTGGACTGTATGCACGAACCCCCCGTTCAG
TCCGACCGCTGCGCCTTATCCGGTAACTATCGTCTTGAGTCCAACCCGGAAAGACATGCAAAAGCACCAC
TGGCAGCAGCCACTGGTAATTGATTTAGAGGAGTTAGTCTTGAAGTCATGCGCCGGTTAAGGCTAAACTG
AAAGGACAAGTTTTGGTGACTGCGCTCCTCCAAGCCAGTTACCTCGGTTCAAAGAGTTGGTAGCTCAGAG
AACCTTCGAAAAACCGCCCTGCAAGGCGGTTTTTTCGTTTTCAGAGCAAGAGATTACGCGCAGACCAAAA
CGATCTCAAGAAGATCATCTTATTAAGGGGTCTGACGCTCAGTGGAACGAAAAATCAATCTAAAGTATAT
ATGAGTAAACATAATACAAGGGGTGTTATGAGCCATATTCAACGGGAAACGTCTTGCTCCAGGCCGCGAT
TAAATTCCAACATGGATGCTGATTTATATGGGTATAAATGGGCTCGCGATAATGTCGGGCAATCAGGTGC
GACAATCTATCGATTGTATGGGAAGCCCGATGCGCCAGAGTTGTTTCTGAAACATGGCAAAGGTAGCGTT
GCCAATGATGTTACAGATGAGATGGTCAGACTAAACTGGCTGACGGAATTTATGCCTCTTCCGACCATCA
AGCATTTTATCCGTACTCCTGATGATGCATGGTTACTCACCACTGCGATCCCCGGGAAAACAGCATTCCA
GGTATTAGAAGAATATCCTGATTCAGGTGAAAATATTGTTGATGCGCTGGCAGTGTTCCTGCGCCGGTTG
CATTCGATTCCTGTTTGTAATTGTCCTTTTAACAGCGATCGCGTATTTCGTCTCGCTCAGGCGCAATCAC
GAATGAATAACGGTTTGGTTGATGCGAGTGATTTTGATGACGAGCGTAATGGCTGGCCTGTTGAACAAGT
CTGGAAAGAAATGCATAAGCTTTTGCCATTCTCACCGGATTCAGTCGTCACTCATGGTGATTTCTCACTT
GATAACCTTATTTTTGACGAGGGGAAATTAATAGGTTGTATTGATGTTGGACGAGTCGGAATCGCAGACC
GATACCAGGATCTTGCCATCCTATGGAACTGCCTCGGTGAGTTTTCTCCTTCATTACAGAAACGGCTTTT
TCAAAAATATGGTATTGATAATCCTGATATGAATAAATTGCAGTTTCATTTGATGCTCGATGAGTTTTTC
TAAGGTAACTGTCGTATTACTGTTTATGTAAGCAGACAGTTTTATTGTTCATGATGATATATTTTTATCT
TGTGCAATGTACATCAGAGATTTTGAGACACAACCAATTATTGAAGGCCTCCCTAACGGGGGGCCTTTTT
TTGTTTCTGGTCTCCCGCTTAACGATCGTTGGCTGCACCCAGCAGTATTTACAAACAACCATGAATGTAA
GTATATTCCTTAGCAAAG
